>Addgene plasmid #131876 | pDONR221_SLC16A9 | addgene full sequence | sequence record 259035 | Addgene NGS Result
CTTTCCTGCGTTATCCCCTGATTCTGTGGATAACCGTATTACCGCCTTTGAGTGAGCTGATACCGCTCGC
CGCAGCCGAACGACCGAGCGCAGCGAGTCAGTGAGCGAGGAAGCGGAAGAGCGCCCAATACGCAAACCGC
CTCTCCCCGCGCGTTGGCCGATTCATTAATGCAGCTGGCACGACAGGTTTCCCGACTGGAAAGCGGGCAG
TGAGCGCAACGCAATTAATACGCGTACCGCTAGCCAGGAAGAGTTTGTAGAAACGCAAAAAGGCCATCCG
TCAGGATGGCCTTCTGCTTAGTTTGATGCCTGGCAGTTTATGGCGGGCGTCCTGCCCGCCACCCTCCGGG
CCGTTGCTTCACAACGTTCAAATCCGCTCCCGGCGGATTTGTCCTACTCAGGAGAGCGTTCACCGACAAA
CAACAGATAAAACGAAAGGCCCAGTCTTCCGACTGAGCCTTTCGTTTTATTTGATGCCTGGCAGTTCCCT
ACTCTCGCGTTAACGCTAGCATGGATGTTTTCCCAGTCACGACGTTGTAAAACGACGGCCAGTCTTAAGC
TCGGGCCCCAAATAATGATTTTATTTTGACTGATAGTGACCTGTTCGTTGCAACACATTGATGAGCAATG
CTTTTTTATAATGCCAACTTTGTACAAAAAAGCAGGCTCCACCATGGAGCTGAAGAAGAGCCCAGACGGA
GGATGGGGATGGGTCATCGTGTTCGTGAGCTTCCTGACACAGTTCCTGTGCTACGGATCCCCTCTGGCAG
TGGGCGTGCTGTATATCGAGTGGCTGGATGCCTTTGGCGAGGGCAAGGGCAAGACCGCATGGGTGGGAAG
CCTGGCATCCGGAGTGGGCCTGCTGGCCTCTCCCGTGTGCAGCCTGTGCGTGAGCTCCTTCGGCGCAAGG
CCAGTGACCATCTTCTCTGGCTTTATGGTGGCCGGCGGCCTGATGCTGTCTAGCTTCGCCCCTAACATCT
ACTTTCTGTTCTTTAGCTATGGAATCGTGGTGGGACTGGGATGCGGACTGCTGTACACCGCCACAGTGAC
CATCACATGTCAGTATTTCGACGATAGGAGAGGACTGGCCCTGGGACTGATCAGCACAGGATCCTCTGTG
GGCCTGTTCATCTACGCCGCCCTGCAGAGGATGCTGGTGGAGTTTTATGGCCTGGACGGATGCCTGCTGA
TCGTGGGCGCCCTGGCCCTGAATATCCTGGCATGCGGATCCCTGATGAGGCCACTGCAGAGCTCCGATTG
TCCTCTGCCAAAGAAGATCGCCCCCGAGGACCTGCCTGATAAGTACAGCATCTATAACGAGAAGGGCAAG
AATCTGGAGGAGAACATCAATATCCTGGACAAGTCCTACTCTAGCGAGGAGAAGTGTCGGATCACACTGG
CCAACGGCGACTGGAAGCAGGATTCTCTGCTGCACAAGAATCCAACCGTGACACACACCAAGGAGCCCGA
GACATACAAGAAGAAGGTGGCCGAGCAGACCTATTTCTGCAAGCAGCTGGCCAAGAGAAAGTGGCAGCTG
TACAAGAACTATTGTGGCGAGACCGTGGCCCTGTTTAAGAATAAGGTGTTCTCTGCCCTGTTTATCGCCA
TCCTGCTGTTCGACATCGGCGGCTTTCCCCCTAGCCTGCTGATGGAGGATGTGGCCAGATCCTCTAACGT
GAAGGAGGAGGAGTTCATCATGCCCCTGATCTCCATCATCGGCATCATGACAGCCGTGGGCAAGCTGCTG
CTGGGCATCCTGGCCGACTTTAAGTGGATCAATACACTGTACCTGTATGTGGCCACCCTGATCATCATGG
GACTGGCCCTGTGCGCAATCCCATTCGCCAAGTCCTACGTGACACTGGCCCTGCTGTCTGGCATCCTGGG
CTTCCTGACCGGCAACTGGTCCATCTTTCCCTACGTGACCACAAAGACCGTGGGCATCGAGAAGCTGGCC
CACGCCTATGGCATCCTGATGTTCTTTGCAGGACTGGGAAATTCTCTGGGACCACCAATCGTGGGCTGGT
TTTACGACTGGACACAGACCTACGATATCGCCTTCTATTTTTCCGGCTTCTGCGTGCTGCTGGGCGGCTT
TATCCTGCTGCTGGCCGCCCTGCCTTCTTGGGATACCTGTAACAAGCAGCTGCCCAAGCCTGCCCCAACC
ACATTCCTGTATAAGGTGGCCTCCAATGTGGACCCAGCTTTCTTGTACAAAGTTGGCATTATAAGAAAGC
ATTGCTTATCAATTTGTTGCAACGAACAGGTCACTATCAGTCAAAATAAAATCATTATTTGCCATCCAGC
TGATATCCCCTATAGTGAGTCGTATTACATGGTCATAGCTGTTTCCTGGCAGCTCTGGCCCGTGTCTCAA
AATCTCTGATGTTACATTGCACAAGATAAAAATATATCATCATGAACAATAAAACTGTCTGCTTACATAA
ACAGTAATACAAGGGGTGTTATGAGCCATATTCAACGGGAAACGTCGAGGCCGCGATTAAATTCCAACAT
GGATGCTGATTTATATGGGTATAAATGGGCTCGCGATAATGTCGGGCAATCAGGTGCGACAATCTATCGC
TTGTATGGGAAGCCCGATGCGCCAGAGTTGTTTCTGAAACATGGCAAAGGTAGCGTTGCCAATGATGTTA
CAGATGAGATGGTCAGACTAAACTGGCTGACGGAATTTATGCCTCTTCCGACCATCAAGCATTTTATCCG
TACTCCTGATGATGCATGGTTACTCACCACTGCGATCCCCGGAAAAACAGCATTCCAGGTATTAGAAGAA
TATCCTGATTCAGGTGAAAATATTGTTGATGCGCTGGCAGTGTTCCTGCGCCGGTTGCATTCGATTCCTG
TTTGTAATTGTCCTTTTAACAGCGATCGCGTATTTCGTCTCGCTCAGGCGCAATCACGAATGAATAACGG
TTTGGTTGATGCGAGTGATTTTGATGACGAGCGTAATGGCTGGCCTGTTGAACAAGTCTGGAAAGAAATG
CATAAACTTTTGCCATTCTCACCGGATTCAGTCGTCACTCATGGTGATTTCTCACTTGATAACCTTATTT
TTGACGAGGGGAAATTAATAGGTTGTATTGATGTTGGACGAGTCGGAATCGCAGACCGATACCAGGATCT
TGCCATCCTATGGAACTGCCTCGGTGAGTTTTCTCCTTCATTACAGAAACGGCTTTTTCAAAAATATGGT
ATTGATAATCCTGATATGAATAAATTGCAGTTTCATTTGATGCTCGATGAGTTTTTCTAATCAGAATTGG
TTAATTGGTTGTAACACTGGCAGAGCATTACGCTGACTTGACGGGACGGCGCAAGCTCATGACCAAAATC
CCTTAACGTGAGTTACGCGTCGTTCCACTGAGCGTCAGACCCCGTAGAAAAGATCAAAGGATCTTCTTGA
GATCCTTTTTTTCTGCGCGTAATCTGCTGCTTGCAAACAAAAAAACCACCGCTACCAGCGGTGGTTTGTT
TGCCGGATCAAGAGCTACCAACTCTTTTTCCGAAGGTAACTGGCTTCAGCAGAGCGCAGATACCAAATAC
TGTTCTTCTAGTGTAGCCGTAGTTAGGCCACCACTTCAAGAACTCTGTAGCACCGCCTACATACCTCGCT
CTGCTAATCCTGTTACCAGTGGCTGCTGCCAGTGGCGATAAGTCGTGTCTTACCGGGTTGGACTCAAGAC
GATAGTTACCGGATAAGGCGCAGCGGTCGGGCTGAACGGGGGGTTCGTGCACACAGCCCAGCTTGGAGCG
AACGACCTACACCGAACTGAGATACCTACAGCGTGAGCTATGAGAAAGCGCCACGCTTCCCGAAGGGAGA
AAGGCGGACAGGTATCCGGTAAGCGGCAGGGTCGGAACAGGAGAGCGCACGAGGGAGCTTCCAGGGGGAA
ACGCCTGGTATCTTTATAGTCCTGTCGGGTTTCGCCACCTCTGACTTGAGCGTCGATTTTTGTGATGCTC
GTCAGGGGGGCGGAGCCTATGGAAAAACGCCAGCAACGCGGCCTTTTTACGGTTCCTGGCCTTTTGCTGG
CCTTTTGCTCACATGTT
Features (pLannotate 1.2.2; 10 found; start..end, strand, type, name):
    121..213     +  CDS            lacI (fragment): lac repressor; lacI; The lac repressor binds to the lac operator to inhibit transcription in E. coli. This inhibition can be relieved by adding lactose or isopropyl-β-D-thiogalactopyranoside (IPTG).
    268..295     -  terminator     rrnB T2 terminator: transcription terminator T2 from the E. coli rrnB gene
    427..470     +  terminator     rrnB T1 terminator: Escherichia coli rrnB; transcription terminator T1 from the E. coli rrnB gene
    517..553     -  CDS            lacZα (fragment): LacZα fragment of β-galactosidase; lacZ fragment
    569..668     +  protein_bind   attL1: mutant version of attL; recombination site for the Gateway® LR reaction LR Clonase™
    674..2200    +  CDS            SLC16A9: MOT9_HUMAN - Also known as C10orf36, MCT9. Experimental evidence at protein level: Swiss-Prot protein existence level 1. Proton-linked monocarboxylate transporter. May catalyze the transport of monocarboxylates across the plasma membrane. From Homo sapiens (Human).
   2202..2301    -  protein_bind   attL2: mutant version of attL; recombination site for the Gateway® LR reaction LR Clonase™
   2319..2337    -  promoter       T7 promoter: promoter for bacteriophage T7 RNA polymerase
   2471..3280    +  CDS            KanR: aminoglycoside phosphotransferase; aph(3')-Ia; confers resistance to kanamycin in bacteria or G418 (Geneticin®) in eukaryotes
   3427..4015    +  rep_origin     ori: high-copy-number ColE1/pMB1/pBR322/pUC origin of replication
