[The description below was written by a language model from this plasmid's Addgene catalogue record and pLannotate feature annotations shown in this document.]
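Description:
pDONR221_SLC16A9 is a Gateway entry clone built on the pDONR221 backbone (Thermo Fisher Scientific), about 4.1 kb in total by the sequenced record. It is propagated in E. coli from a high-copy ColE1/pUC-type origin and selected with kanamycin through an aminoglycoside phosphotransferase (KanR) gene. Although the catalogue lists the vector type as mammalian expression, the annotated features show no eukaryotic promoter or polyadenylation signal. The plasmid is a shuttle for the ORF rather than an expression construct in its own right.

The payload is a 1,527 bp codon-optimized open reading frame for human SLC16A9 (also known as MCT9 or C10orf36), a member of the monocarboxylate transporter family annotated as a proton-linked transporter that may move monocarboxylates across the plasma membrane. The ORF sits between attL1 and attL2 sites, so an LR Clonase reaction can transfer it directionally into any attR-containing destination vector, which then supplies the promoter, tags and selection appropriate to the chosen host. Upstream of attL1 lie the rrnB T1 and T2 transcription terminators, which insulate the insert from read-through transcription in bacteria. A T7 promoter lies beyond attL2, pointing back toward the insert. The short lacI and lacZα fragments are backbone remnants with no functional role, and M13 forward and reverse primer sites flank the cassette for sequence verification. Whether the ORF retains a stop codon, which matters for C-terminal fusions, is not stated in the record.

The clone belongs to a large consortium collection of solute carrier (SLC) transporter ORFs. It is intended for subcloning SLC16A9 into custom expression vectors for functional and drug-discovery studies of these transporters.
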