Addgene plasmid #131876: pDONR221_SLC16A9
Purpose: Gateway entry clone with codon-optimized ORF sequence for subcloning into custom expression vectors
Depositing lab: RESOLUTE Consortium & Giulio Superti-Furga. Depositing organization: CeMM Research Center for Molecular Medicine. Publication: The RESOLUTE consortium: unlocking SLC transporters for drug discovery. Superti-Furga G, Lackner D, Wiedmer T, Ingles-Prieto A, Barbosa B, Girardi E, Goldmann U, Gurtl B, Klavins K, Klimek C, Lindinger S, Lineiro-Retes E, Muller AC, Onstein S, Redinger G, Reil D, Sedlyarov V, Wolf G, Crawford M, Everley R, ... Steppan CM. Nat Rev Drug Discov. 2020 Jul;19(7):429-430. doi: 10.1038/d41573-020-00056-6. PubMed 32265506.
Backbone
  Vector backbone: pDONR221
  Backbone manufacturer: Thermo Fisher Scientific
  Backbone size w/o insert (bp): 2550
  Vector type: Mammalian Expression
Growth in bacteria
  Bacterial resistance: Kanamycin, 50 μg/mL
  Growth temperature: 37°C
  Growth strain: Stbl3
  Copy number: High Copy
Gene/Insert
  Gene/Insert name: SLC16A9 (alt name: FLJ43803, MCT9, C10orf36)
  Species: H. sapiens (human)
  Insert size (bp): 1527
  Entrez Gene: SLC16A9 (a.k.a. C10orf36, MCT9)
  Cloning method: Gateway Cloning
  Sequencing primers: 5′ M13-fwd; 3′ M13-rev
Terms and licenses: Academic/Nonprofit Terms; Industry Terms
Depositor comments: For more information on the full Resolute plasmid collection, please see www.addgene.org/depositor-collections/re-solute/. Please provide your feedback on this plasmid to the RESOLUTE consortium by filling out their RESOLUTE repository feedback form: https://forms.office.com/Pages/ResponsePage.aspx?id=0e05yklzmkS7rjFGQL4N7z4feCLQvEJAmVcOCM_u885UN1JJRko0Ukg4TVQwNTZLOUxPQVJWT1NHUCQlQCN0PWcu
How to cite: pDONR221_SLC16A9 was a gift from RESOLUTE Consortium & Giulio Superti-Furga (Addgene plasmid # 131876 ; http://n2t.net/addgene:131876 ; RRID:Addgene_131876)
