>Addgene plasmid #131876 | pDONR221_SLC16A9 | depositor partial sequence | sequence record 253152 | Codon-optimized ORF of SLC16A9
ATGGAGCTGAAGAAGAGCCCAGACGGAGGATGGGGATGGGTCATCGTGTTCGTGAGCTTCCTGACACAGT
TCCTGTGCTACGGATCCCCTCTGGCAGTGGGCGTGCTGTATATCGAGTGGCTGGATGCCTTTGGCGAGGG
CAAGGGCAAGACCGCATGGGTGGGAAGCCTGGCATCCGGAGTGGGCCTGCTGGCCTCTCCCGTGTGCAGC
CTGTGCGTGAGCTCCTTCGGCGCAAGGCCAGTGACCATCTTCTCTGGCTTTATGGTGGCCGGCGGCCTGA
TGCTGTCTAGCTTCGCCCCTAACATCTACTTTCTGTTCTTTAGCTATGGAATCGTGGTGGGACTGGGATG
CGGACTGCTGTACACCGCCACAGTGACCATCACATGTCAGTATTTCGACGATAGGAGAGGACTGGCCCTG
GGACTGATCAGCACAGGATCCTCTGTGGGCCTGTTCATCTACGCCGCCCTGCAGAGGATGCTGGTGGAGT
TTTATGGCCTGGACGGATGCCTGCTGATCGTGGGCGCCCTGGCCCTGAATATCCTGGCATGCGGATCCCT
GATGAGGCCACTGCAGAGCTCCGATTGTCCTCTGCCAAAGAAGATCGCCCCCGAGGACCTGCCTGATAAG
TACAGCATCTATAACGAGAAGGGCAAGAATCTGGAGGAGAACATCAATATCCTGGACAAGTCCTACTCTA
GCGAGGAGAAGTGTCGGATCACACTGGCCAACGGCGACTGGAAGCAGGATTCTCTGCTGCACAAGAATCC
AACCGTGACACACACCAAGGAGCCCGAGACATACAAGAAGAAGGTGGCCGAGCAGACCTATTTCTGCAAG
CAGCTGGCCAAGAGAAAGTGGCAGCTGTACAAGAACTATTGTGGCGAGACCGTGGCCCTGTTTAAGAATA
AGGTGTTCTCTGCCCTGTTTATCGCCATCCTGCTGTTCGACATCGGCGGCTTTCCCCCTAGCCTGCTGAT
GGAGGATGTGGCCAGATCCTCTAACGTGAAGGAGGAGGAGTTCATCATGCCCCTGATCTCCATCATCGGC
ATCATGACAGCCGTGGGCAAGCTGCTGCTGGGCATCCTGGCCGACTTTAAGTGGATCAATACACTGTACC
TGTATGTGGCCACCCTGATCATCATGGGACTGGCCCTGTGCGCAATCCCATTCGCCAAGTCCTACGTGAC
ACTGGCCCTGCTGTCTGGCATCCTGGGCTTCCTGACCGGCAACTGGTCCATCTTTCCCTACGTGACCACA
AAGACCGTGGGCATCGAGAAGCTGGCCCACGCCTATGGCATCCTGATGTTCTTTGCAGGACTGGGAAATT
CTCTGGGACCACCAATCGTGGGCTGGTTTTACGACTGGACACAGACCTACGATATCGCCTTCTATTTTTC
CGGCTTCTGCGTGCTGCTGGGCGGCTTTATCCTGCTGCTGGCCGCCCTGCCTTCTTGGGATACCTGTAAC
AAGCAGCTGCCCAAGCCTGCCCCAACCACATTCCTGTATAAGGTGGCCTCCAATGTG
